>Addgene plasmid #131655 | SPIB_pet28a | addgene full sequence | sequence record 258676 | Addgene NGS Result
ATCCGGATATAGTTCCTCCTTTCAGCAAAAAACCCCTCAAGACCCGTTTAGAGGCCCCAAGGGGTTATGC
TAGTTATTGCTCAGCGGTGGCAGCAGCCAACTCAGCTTCCTTTCGGGCTTTGTTAGCAGCCGGATCTCAG
TGGTGGTGGTGGTGGTGCTCGAGTGCGGCCGCAAGCTTGTCGACGGAGCTCGAATTCTCAGGCCCGGCGG
ACTGCAGGCAGCAGCGCGCTGTCGAACTGGTAGGTGAGCTTGCGCTTGACCTTGCGGATCTCGCCGGTCT
TGGCGTAGTTTCGGAGGGCGCGCGCCAGCTTCTGGTAGGTCATGCGCTTGCGGTTCCCCTTCTGCTGGCC
CCAGCGGCGCGCCAGGAGTTCCTTGTGCTTGGAGGAGAACTGGAAGACGCCGGCGCCTGGCTCCACCCAC
CACACGCACTCACGCATGTCCCCGCGCGTCAGTAGCCCCAGCAGGAACTGGTACAGGCGCAGCTTCTTGC
GAGTCCCTGCCTCGGATCCCTTCCCCTCGGGGCCAGCCACGAGGGCCTCATCCGACTCGCTGTCCGAGAC
CTCCAGGGCAGGGCTGTCCAACGGTAAGTCTTCCTCCTCTGATAGCACAGGGCTGGGGTACGGGGCATAT
GCCGGGGGAACCAGGGTCTGGCTAGCGAAGTTCTCCGTGGGGTATGCGGGGAGGCCAGGCCCCGGGGCCT
CCAGGCTGGGGGCCAGTTCGAGGTTCCCTGCAGGGCTGTAGGTGGGGGGTTCGTAGCAGAGCTGGGCAGC
CTGGGGGTGGCTAAAAGCGGCTGCTGCCGGGTCGAAGGCTTCATAGGGGGTGGCTGGGACAGGTGGGGCC
ACAGTCCAGTCCCACAGGGAGTCAGGAGCCCCCTCTGAATCAGGGTAGCTGGAATGCTTGCAGCTGTCCA
GGTCATAGAAGACGCCATCTGGGTACAGACAGCTGAAGTGTGGCCCGTCGAGCTGTGCAGCCTCCAGGGC
GAGCATGTGATGATGATGATGATGGCTGCTGCCCATGGTATATCTCCTTCTTAAAGTTAAACAAAATTAT
TTCTAGAGGGGAATTGTTATCCGCTCACAATTCCCCTATAGTGAGTCGTATTAATTTCGCGGGATCGAGA
TCTCGATCCTCTACGCCGGACGCATCGTGGCCGGCATCACCGGCGCCACAGGTGCGGTTGCTGGCGCCTA
TATCGCCGACATCACCGATGGGGAAGATCGGGCTCGCCACTTCGGGCTCATGAGCGCTTGTTTCGGCGTG
GGTATGGTGGCAGGCCCCGTGGCCGGGGGACTGTTGGGCGCCATCTCCTTGCATGCACCATTCCTTGCGG
CGGCGGTGCTCAACGGCCTCAACCTACTACTGGGCTGCTTCCTAATGCAGGAGTCGCATAAGGGAGAGCG
TCGAGATCCCGGACACCATCGAATGGCGCAAAACCTTTCGCGGTATGGCATGATAGCGCCCGGAAGAGAG
TCAATTCAGGGTGGTGAATGTGAAACCAGTAACGTTATACGATGTCGCAGAGTATGCCGGTGTCTCTTAT
CAGACCGTTTCCCGCGTGGTGAACCAGGCCAGCCACGTTTCTGCGAAAACGCGGGAAAAAGTGGAAGCGG
CGATGGCGGAGCTGAATTACATTCCCAACCGCGTGGCACAACAACTGGCGGGCAAACAGTCGTTGCTGAT
TGGCGTTGCCACCTCCAGTCTGGCCCTGCACGCGCCGTCGCAAATTGTCGCGGCGATTAAATCTCGCGCC
GATCAACTGGGTGCCAGCGTGGTGGTGTCGATGGTAGAACGAAGCGGCGTCGAAGCCTGTAAAGCGGCGG
TGCACAATCTTCTCGCGCAACGCGTCAGTGGGCTGATCATTAACTATCCGCTGGATGACCAGGATGCCAT
TGCTGTGGAAGCTGCCTGCACTAATGTTCCGGCGTTATTTCTTGATGTCTCTGACCAGACACCCATCAAC
AGTATTATTTTCTCCCATGAAGACGGTACGCGACTGGGCGTGGAGCATCTGGTCGCATTGGGTCACCAGC
AAATCGCGCTGTTAGCGGGCCCATTAAGTTCTGTCTCGGCGCGTCTGCGTCTGGCTGGCTGGCATAAATA
TCTCACTCGCAATCAAATTCAGCCGATAGCGGAACGGGAAGGCGACTGGAGTGCCATGTCCGGTTTTCAA
CAAACCATGCAAATGCTGAATGAGGGCATCGTTCCCACTGCGATGCTGGTTGCCAACGATCAGATGGCGC
TGGGCGCAATGCGCGCCATTACCGAGTCCGGGCTGCGCGTTGGTGCGGATATCTCGGTAGTGGGATACGA
CGATACCGAAGACAGCTCATGTTATATCCCGCCGTTAACCACCATCAAACAGGATTTTCGCCTGCTGGGG
CAAACCAGCGTGGACCGCTTGCTGCAACTCTCTCAGGGCCAGGCGGTGAAGGGCAATCAGCTGTTGCCCG
TCTCACTGGTGAAAAGAAAAACCACCCTGGCGCCCAATACGCAAACCGCCTCTCCCCGCGCGTTGGCCGA
TTCATTAATGCAGCTGGCACGACAGGTTTCCCGACTGGAAAGCGGGCAGTGAGCGCAACGCAATTAATGT
AAGTTAGCTCACTCATTAGGCACCGGGATCTCGACCGATGCCCTTGAGAGCCTTCAACCCAGTCAGCTCC
TTCCGGTGGGCGCGGGGCATGACTATCGTCGCCGCACTTATGACTGTCTTCTTTATCATGCAACTCGTAG
GACAGGTGCCGGCAGCGCTCTGGGTCATTTTCGGCGAGGACCGCTTTCGCTGGAGCGCGACGATGATCGG
CCTGTCGCTTGCGGTATTCGGAATCTTGCACGCCCTCGCTCAAGCCTTCGTCACTGGTCCCGCCACCAAA
CGTTTCGGCGAGAAGCAGGCCATTATCGCCGGCATGGCGGCCCCACGGGTGCGCATGATCGTGCTCCTGT
CGTTGAGGACCCGGCTAGGCTGGCGGGGTTGCCTTACTGGTTAGCAGAATGAATCACCGATACGCGAGCG
AACGTGAAGCGACTGCTGCTGCAAAACGTCTGCGACCTGAGCAACAACATGAATGGTCTTCGGTTTCCGT
GTTTCGTAAAGTCTGGAAACGCGGAAGTCAGCGCCCTGCACCATTATGTTCCGGATCTGCATCGCAGGAT
GCTGCTGGCTACCCTGTGGAACACCTACATCTGTATTAACGAAGCGCTGGCATTGACCCTGAGTGATTTT
TCTCTGGTCCCGCCGCATCCATACCGCCAGTTGTTTACCCTCACAACGTTCCAGTAACCGGGCATGTTCA
TCATCAGTAACCCGTATCGTGAGCATCCTCTCTCGTTTCATCGGTATCATTACCCCCATGAACAGAAATC
CCCCTTACACGGAGGCATCAGTGACCAAACAGGAAAAAACCGCCCTTAACATGGCCCGCTTTATCAGAAG
CCAGACATTAACGCTTCTGGAGAAACTCAACGAGCTGGACGCGGATGAACAGGCAGACATCTGTGAATCG
CTTCACGACCACGCTGATGAGCTTTACCGCAGCTGCCTCGCGCGTTTCGGTGATGACGGTGAAAACCTCT
GACACATGCAGCTCCCGGAGACGGTCACAGCTTGTCTGTAAGCGGATGCCGGGAGCAGACAAGCCCGTCA
GGGCGCGTCAGCGGGTGTTGGCGGGTGTCGGGGCGCAGCCATGACCCAGTCACGTAGCGATAGCGGAGTG
TATACTGGCTTAACTATGCGGCATCAGAGCAGATTGTACTGAGAGTGCACCATTGCGGTGTGAAATACCG
CACAGATGCGTAAGGAGAAAATACCGCATCAGGCGCTCTTCCGCTTCCTCGCTCACTGACTCGCTGCGCT
CGGTCGTTCGGCTGCGGCGAGCGGTATCAGCTCACTCAAAGGCGGTAATACGGTTATCCACAGAATCAGG
GGATAACGCAGGAAAGAACATGTGAGCAAAAGGCCAGCAAAAGGCCAGGAACCGTAAAAAGGCCGCGTTG
CTGGCGTTTTTCCATAGGCTCCGCCCCCCTGACGAGCATCACAAAAATCGACGCTCAAGTCAGAGGTGGC
GAAACCCGACAGGACTATAAAGATACCAGGCGTTTCCCCCTGGAAGCTCCCTCGTGCGCTCTCCTGTTCC
GACCCTGCCGCTTACCGGATACCTGTCCGCCTTTCTCCCTTCGGGAAGCGTGGCGCTTTCTCATAGCTCA
CGCTGTAGGTATCTCAGTTCGGTGTAGGTCGTTCGCTCCAAGCTGGGCTGTGTGCACGAACCCCCCGTTC
AGCCCGACCGCTGCGCCTTATCCGGTAACTATCGTCTTGAGTCCAACCCGGTAAGACACGACTTATCGCC
ACTGGCAGCAGCCACTGGTAACAGGATTAGCAGAGCGAGGTATGTAGGCGGTGCTACAGAGTTCTTGAAG
TGGTGGCCTAACTACGGCTACACTAGAAGGACAGTATTTGGTATCTGCGCTCTGCTGAAGCCAGTTACCT
TCGGAAAAAGAGTTGGTAGCTCTTGATCCGGCAAACAAACCACCGCTGGTAGCGGTGGTTTTTTTGTTTG
CAAGCAGCAGATTACGCGCAGAAAAAAAGGATCTCAAGAAGATCCTTTGATCTTTTCTACGGGGTCTGAC
GCTCAGTGGAACGAAAACTCACGTTAAGGGATTTTGGTCATGAACAATAAAACTGTCTGCTTACATAAAC
AGTAATACAAGGGGTGTTATGAGCCATATTCAACGGGAAACGTCTTGCTCTAGGCCGCGATTAAATTCCA
ACATGGATGCTGATTTATATGGGTATAAATGGGCTCGCGATAATGTCGGGCAATCAGGTGCGACAATCTA
TCGATTGTATGGGAAGCCCGATGCGCCAGAGTTGTTTCTGAAACATGGCAAAGGTAGCGTTGCCAATGAT
GTTACAGATGAGATGGTCAGACTAAACTGGCTGACGGAATTTATGCCTCTTCCGACCATCAAGCATTTTA
TCCGTACTCCTGATGATGCATGGTTACTCACCACTGCGATCCCCGGGAAAACAGCATTCCAGGTATTAGA
AGAATATCCTGATTCAGGTGAAAATATTGTTGATGCGCTGGCAGTGTTCCTGCGCCGGTTGCATTCGATT
CCTGTTTGTAATTGTCCTTTTAACAGCGATCGCGTATTTCGTCTCGCTCAGGCGCAATCACGAATGAATA
ACGGTTTGGTTGATGCGAGTGATTTTGATGACGAGCGTAATGGCTGGCCTGTTGAACAAGTCTGGAAAGA
AATGCATAAACTTTTGCCATTCTCACCGGATTCAGTCGTCACTCATGGTGATTTCTCACTTGATAACCTT
ATTTTTGACGAGGGGAAATTAATAGGTTGTATTGATGTTGGACGAGTCGGAATCGCAGACCGATACCAGG
ATCTTGCCATCCTATGGAACTGCCTCGGTGAGTTTTCTCCTTCATTACAGAAACGGCTTTTTCAAAAATA
TGGTATTGATAATCCTGATATGAATAAATTGCAGTTTCATTTGATGCTCGATGAGTTTTTCTAAGAATTA
ATTCATGAGCGGATACATATTTGAATGTATTTAGAAAAATAAACAAATAGGGGTTCCGCGCACATTTCCC
CGAAAAGTGCCACCTAAATTGTAAGCGTTAATATTTTGTTAAAATTCGCGTTAAATTTTTGTTAAATCAG
CTCATTTTTTAACCAATAGGCCGAAATCGGCAAAATCCCTTATAAATCAAAAGAATAGACCGAGATAGGG
T
[37 nt withheld, positions 5742-5778]
AAAGAACGTGGACTCCAACGTCAAAGG
[49 nt withheld, positions 5806-5854]
T
[91 nt withheld, positions 5856-5946]
G
[124 nt withheld, positions 5948-6071]
CCCATTCGCCA
Features (pLannotate 1.2.2; 20 found; start..end, strand, type, name):
     26..73      -  terminator     T7 terminator: transcription terminator for bacteriophage T7 RNA polymerase
     81..130     -  CDS            SET1 (fragment): solubility-enhancement tag derived from T7 phage gene 10B
    140..157     -  CDS            9xHis (fragment): 9xHis affinity tag
    201..986     -  CDS            SPIB: SPIB_HUMAN - Experimental evidence at protein level: Swiss-Prot protein existence level 1. Sequence specific transcriptional activator which binds to the PU-box, a purine-rich DNA sequence (5'-GAGGAA-3') that can act as a lymphoid-specific enhancer. Promotes development of plasmacytoid dendritic cells (pDCs), also known as type 2 DC precursors (pre-DC2) or natural interferon (IFN)-producing cells. These cells have the capacity to produce large amounts of interferon and block viral replication. May be required for B-cell receptor (BCR) signaling, which is necessary for normal B-cell development
    988..1004    -  CDS            capTEV™ (fragment): composite tag for in vivo biotinylation, TEV protease cleavage, and 6xHis tagging
   1023..1045    -  RBS            RBS: efficient ribosome binding site from bacteriophage T7 gene 10 (Olins and Rangwala, 1989)
   1060..1084    -  protein_bind   lac operator: The lac repressor binds to the lac operator to inhibit transcription in E. coli. This inhibition can be relieved by adding lactose or isopropyl-β-D-thiogalactopyranoside (IPTG). lac repressor encoded by lacI
   1085..1103    -  promoter       T7 promoter: promoter for bacteriophage T7 RNA polymerase
   1125..1404    +  CDS            TcR (fragment): tetracycline efflux protein; tet; confers resistance to tetracycline
   1412..1489    +  promoter       lacI promoter: lacI
   1490..2572    +  CDS            lacI: lac repressor; lacI; The lac repressor binds to the lac operator to inhibit transcription in E. coli. This inhibition can be relieved by adding lactose or isopropyl-β-D-thiogalactopyranoside (IPTG).
   2585..2606    +  protein_bind   CAP binding site: CAP binding activates transcription in the presence of cAMP. E. coli catabolite activator protein
   2621..2912    +  CDS            TcR (fragment): tetracycline efflux protein; tet; confers resistance to tetracycline
   2984..3364    -  CDS            YPB1_ECOLX: Protein predicted: Swiss-Prot protein existence level 4. From Escherichia coli.
   3381..3572    +  CDS            rop: Rop protein, which maintains plasmids at low copy number; rop
   3674..3813    +  misc_feature   bom: basis of mobility region from pBR322
   3999..4587    -  rep_origin     ori: high-copy-number ColE1/pMB1/pBR322/pUC origin of replication
   4709..5524    +  CDS            KanR: aminoglycoside phosphotransferase; aph(3')-Ia; confers resistance to kanamycin in bacteria or G418 (Geneticin®) in eukaryotes
   5533..5590    -  promoter       AmpR promoter (fragment): bla
   5643..6071    -  rep_origin     f1 ori (sequence partly withheld): f1 bacteriophage origin of replication; arrow indicates direction of (+) strand synthesis
