[The description below was written by a language model from this plasmid's Addgene catalogue record and pLannotate feature annotations shown in this document.]
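Description:
SPIB_pet28a is a bacterial expression plasmid built on the pET-28a backbone for producing the human ETS-family transcription factor SPIB in E. coli. The insert, about 788 bp, corresponds to the full SPIB coding sequence and was cloned by restriction enzymes between the NcoI and EcoRI sites. The template was an earlier GST-SPIB plasmid. The catalogue lists the N-terminal 6xHis tag as coming from the backbone, but the depositor comment says it was added with the cloning primer. This fits NcoI cloning, which normally bypasses the vector's own N-terminal tag region. In the sequenced record, a short His-type tag fragment sits immediately upstream of the SPIB open reading frame. The His sequence annotated downstream of the insert is the vector's C-terminal tag region, and the record does not indicate that it is fused to the protein.

Expression follows the standard pET arrangement. A T7 promoter with an adjacent lac operator and the T7 gene 10 ribosome binding site drives the tagged SPIB, and a T7 terminator ends transcription. The plasmid also carries lacI under its own promoter, so transcription stays repressed until IPTG is added in a host that supplies T7 RNA polymerase. Propagation relies on a pBR322-type ColE1 origin with the rop and bom regions. The catalogue describes the copy number as high, although rop normally restrains it. Selection is by kanamycin resistance, and an f1 origin is also present. The small tetracycline-resistance and AmpR promoter fragments in the annotation are backbone remnants, not functional markers.

The stated purpose is bacterial expression of SPIB, and the His tag allows the recombinant protein to be purified by metal affinity. The associated publication compared MAPK specificity across ETS family transcription factors.
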