Addgene plasmid #131655: SPIB_pet28a
Purpose: Bacterial expression of ETS gene SPIB
Depositing lab: Peter Hollenhorst. Depositing organization: Indiana University, Bloomington. Publication: Comparison of MAPK specificity across the ETS transcription factor family identifies a high-affinity ERK interaction required for ERG function in prostate cells. Selvaraj N, Kedage V, Hollenhorst PC. Cell Commun Signal. 2015 Feb 19;13:12. doi: 10.1186/s12964-015-0089-7. PubMed 25885538.
Backbone
  Vector backbone: pet28a
  Backbone manufacturer: EMD Biosciences
  Backbone size w/o insert (bp): 5369
  Vector type: Bacterial Expression
Growth in bacteria
  Bacterial resistance: Kanamycin, 50 μg/mL
  Growth temperature: 37°C
  Growth strain: DH5alpha
  Copy number: High Copy
Gene/Insert
  Gene/Insert name: SPIB
  Species: H. sapiens (human)
  Insert size (bp): 788
  Entrez Gene: SPIB (a.k.a. SPI-B)
  Tag / fusion protein: 6xHis (N terminal on backbone)
  Cloning method: Restriction Enzyme; 5′ cloning site Nco1 (unknown if destroyed); 3′ cloning site EcoR1 (unknown if destroyed)
  Sequencing primers: 5′ T7 Fwd
Resource information
  A portion of this plasmid was derived from a plasmid made by: Insert templated from GST-SPIB plasmid from Celeste Simon's lab
Terms and licenses: Academic/Nonprofit Terms; Industry Terms: Not Available to Industry
Depositor comments: insert equivalent to CDS in NM_003121 plus 6xHis added with cloning primer
How to cite: SPIB_pet28a was a gift from Peter Hollenhorst (Addgene plasmid # 131655 ; http://n2t.net/addgene:131655 ; RRID:Addgene_131655)
